>Addgene plasmid | pTwist-SARS-CoV-2 Spike-deltaC18 G446S (AGC) Sequencing Result | analyzer sequence | sequence record 433299
GAATGGGCTGACCGCTTCCTCGTGCTTTACGGTATCGCCGCTCCCGATTCGCAGCGCATCGCCTTCTATC
GCCTTCTTGACGAGTTCTTCTAGTATGTAAGCCCTGTGCCTTCTAGTTGCCAGCCATCTGTTGTTTGCCC
CTCCCCCGTGCCTTCCTTGACCCTGGAAGGTGCCACTCCCACTGTCCTTTCCTAATAAAATGAGGAAATT
GCATCGCATTGTCTGAGTAGGTGTCATTCTATTCTGGGGGGTGGGGTGGGGCAGGACAGCAAGGGGGAGG
ATTGGGAAGACAATAGCAGGCATGCTGGGGATGCGGTGGGCTCTATGGTTAATTAACCAGTCAAGTCAGC
TACTTGGCGAGATCGACTTGTCTGGGTTTCGACTACGCTCAGAATTGCGTCAGTCAAGTTCGATCTGGTC
CTTGCTATTGCACCCGTTCTCCGATTACGAGTTTCATTTAAATCATGTGAGCAAAAGGCCAGCAAAAGGC
CAGGAACCGTAAAAAGGCCGCGTTGCTGGCGTTTTTCCATAGGCTCCGCCCCCCTGACGAGCATCACAAA
AATCGACGCTCAAGTCAGAGGTGGCGAAACCCGACAGGACTATAAAGATACCAGGCGTTTCCCCCTGGAA
GCTCCCTCGTGCGCTCTCCTGTTCCGACCCTGCCGCTTACCGGATACCTGTCCGCCTTTCTCCCTTCGGG
AAGCGTGGCGCTTTCTCATAGCTCACGCTGTAGGTATCTCAGTTCGGTGTAGGTCGTTCGCTCCAAGCTG
GGCTGTGTGCACGAACCCCCCGTTCAGCCCGACCGCTGCGCCTTATCCGGTAACTATCGTCTTGAGTCCA
ACCCGGTAAGACACGACTTATCGCCACTGGCAGCAGCCACTGGTAACAGGATTAGCAGAGCGAGGTATGT
AGGCGGTGCTACAGAGTTCTTGAAGTGGTGGCCTAACTACGGCTACACTAGAAGAACAGTATTTGGTATC
TGCGCTCTGCTGAAGCCAGTTACCTTCGGAAAAAGAGTTGGTAGCTCTTGATCCGGCAAACAAACCACCG
CTGGTAGCGGTGGTTTTTTTGTTTGCAAGCAGCAGATTACGCGCAGAAAAAAAGGATCTCAAGAAGATCC
TTTGATCTTTTCTACGGGGTCTGACGCTCAGTGGAACGAAAACTCACGTTAAGGGATTTTGGTCATGAGA
TTATCAAAAAGGATCTTCACCTAGATCCTTTTAAATTAAAAATGAAGTTTTAAATCAATCTAAAGTATAT
ATGAGTAAACTTGGTCTGACAGTTACCAATGCTTAATCAGTGAGGCACCTATCTCAGCGATCTGTCTATT
TCGTTCATCCATAGTTGC
